Addgene plasmid #56152: mCardinal-Alpha-Actinin-19
Purpose: Localization: Focal Adhesions / Actin, Excitation: 604, Emission: 659
Depositing lab: Michael Davidson. Depositing organization: Florida State University, Tallahassee. Publication: Non-invasive intravital imaging of cellular differentiation with a bright red-excitable fluorescent protein. Chu J, Haynes RD, Corbel SY, Li P, Gonzalez-Gonzalez E, Burg JS, Ataie NJ, Lam AJ, Cranfill PJ, Baird MA, Davidson MW, Ng HL, Garcia KC, Contag CH, Shen K, Blau HM, Lin MZ. Nat Methods. 2014 Mar 16. doi: 10.1038/nmeth.2888. PubMed 24633408.
Backbone
  Vector backbone: mCardinal
  Backbone size w/o insert (bp): 4750
  Vector type: Mammalian Expression
  Selectable markers: Neomycin (select with G418)
Growth in bacteria
  Bacterial resistance: Kanamycin, 50 μg/mL
  Growth temperature: 37°C
  Growth strain: DH5alpha
  Copy number: High Copy
Gene/Insert
  Gene/Insert name: Alpha-Actinin (alt name: NM_001102.3)
  Species: H. sapiens (human)
  Entrez Gene: ACTN1 (a.k.a. BDPLT15)
  Promoter: CMV
  Tag / fusion protein: mCardinal (C terminal on backbone)
  Cloning method: Unknown
  Sequencing primers: 5′ CMV-F; 3′ SV40pA-R
Terms and licenses: Academic/Nonprofit Terms; Industry Terms
Depositor comments: . Excitation = 604; Emission = 659
How to cite: mCardinal-Alpha-Actinin-19 was a gift from Michael Davidson (Addgene plasmid # 56152 ; http://n2t.net/addgene:56152 ; RRID:Addgene_56152)
