[The description below was written by a language model from this plasmid's Addgene catalogue record.]
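Description:
mCardinal-Alpha-Actinin-19 is a mammalian expression plasmid that produces human alpha-actinin (ACTN1) fused to the far-red fluorescent protein mCardinal. It is built on an mCardinal backbone of about 4.75 kb before the insert is added. The plasmid is maintained at high copy in E. coli under kanamycin selection. It also carries a neomycin resistance marker, so transfected mammalian cells can be selected with G418. No feature table accompanies the record, so the origin of replication and the other backbone elements are not itemised. The listed 3′ sequencing primer implies an SV40 polyadenylation signal downstream of the coding region.

A CMV promoter drives strong constitutive transcription of the fusion in most mammalian cell types. The record places mCardinal at the C terminus of alpha-actinin, contributed by the backbone, so the ACTN1 coding sequence sits upstream and in frame with the fluorescent protein. The "19" in the name probably refers to the length of the linker between the two parts, but the record does not explain it, and the cloning method is listed as unknown.

Alpha-actinin is an actin-crosslinking protein that concentrates along stress fibres and at focal adhesions, and the stated purpose of the construct is to label those structures. mCardinal is excited at 604 nm and emits at 659 nm, which allows imaging with red excitation light and leaves the green and orange channels free for other fluorophores. The plasmid serves as a localisation marker for live or fixed-cell fluorescence microscopy of the actin cytoskeleton and adhesion sites. It also shows how mCardinal performs as a fusion tag.
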