>Addgene plasmid #56152 | mCardinal-Alpha-Actinin-19 | addgene partial sequence | sequence record 110813 | mCherry-F2 5'-tggcatggacgagctgtac-3'
GCCATCCACATTTGGTAGAGGTTTTACTTGCTTTAAAAAACCTCCCACACCTCCCCCTGAACCTGAAACA
TAAAATGAATGCAATTGTTGTTGTTAACTTGTTTATTGCAGCTTATAATGGTTACAAATAAAGCAATAGC
ATCACAAATTTCACAAATAAAGCATTTTTTTCACTGCATTCTAGTTGTGGTTTGTCCAAACTCATCAATG
TATCTTAAGGCGTAAATTGTAAGCGTTAATATTTTGTTAAAATTCGCGTTAAATTTTTGTTAAATCAGCT
CATTTTTTAACCAATAGGCCGAAATCGGCAAAATCCCTTATAAATCAAAAGAATAGACCGAGATAGGGT
[37 nt withheld, positions 350-386]
AAAGAACGTGGACTCCAACGTCAAAGG
[49 nt withheld, positions 414-462]
T
[91 nt withheld, positions 464-554]
G
[124 nt withheld, positions 556-679]
CAGGTGGCACTTTTCGGGGAAATGTGCGCGGAACCCCTATTTGTTTATTTTTCTAAATACATTCAAATAT
GTATCCGCTCATGAGACAATAACCCTGATAAATGCT
