>Addgene plasmid #56152 | mCardinal-Alpha-Actinin-19 | addgene partial sequence | sequence record 114458 | mKate2-TurboRFP-R 5'-TGAAGTGGTGGTTGTTCACG-3'
GTTCTCTTGATAGCTCCTCGCCCTTGCTCACCATGGTGGCGACCGGTGGATCCCGGGCCCGCGGTACCGT
CGACTGCAGAATTCGAAGCTTGAGGTCACTCTCGCCGTACAGCGCCGTGGAGAAGGACATGTAGTCCAGA
GCACCTGGCACGGAGTCGGGGCCGGTGTAGGGGGCCATCCGCGCGATGCAGTACTCAGCCTGGTCGGGTG
GCAGCTCGCGGCGCAGCTCGTCCATGGTAATGTAGTTCTTGTCCCCAGCCAGGATCTTGAAGGAAGCCAT
GACTTGGTCTGCTGTATCTGTGTCGGCTGTCTCGCGGGACATGAAGTCAATGAAGGCCTGGAATGTCACT
ACCCCCAGGCGGTTGGGGTCCACAATGCTCATGATGCGGGCAAATTCTGCTTCTCCCTGGGGGTCGTTGC
CAATATCATAACCCAAGCTGATGAGGCAGGCTTTGAACTCCTCGGGACCCAGTGTGCCGGAGTGATCCCG
GTCAAAGTGGTTGAAGGAGGCCCGGAACTCATTCATCTGCTCCTGGCTGATGCCCTTGGCATCCCGGGTC
AGGATCTGGTTCTCTACCTCATTGATGGTCCTGGCGATGGTGGTGAGCAGCTGCTCCCAGCCCACACGGA
TGTGCTCCATGGTGTAGTTGGTGTGCTTGTTGTCGAAGATGAGCGCCTCCTGGATGAGCTGGTGGTCGCC
CTCCAGCTGATCAATCTTTGGCTTGTAGTTGACGATGCTCTTCTCATACTGCCGCAGGTGGCTGAGCTGG
TCCTCCAGGGTCCCATGCATCTCAATGGAGATCCTCCCGATCTCCTCCATCTTGGTCTGGATCCAGGGCC
